Addgene plasmid #216013: AA033
Purpose: Fragmid fragment: (Cas protein) deactivated Cas
Depositing lab: John Doench. Depositing organization: Broad Institute. Publication: Modular vector assembly enables rapid assessment of emerging CRISPR technologies. McGee AV, Liu YV, Griffith AL, Szegletes ZM, Wen B, Kraus C, Miller NW, Steger RJ, Escude Velasco B, Bosch JA, Zirin JD, Viswanatha R, Sontheimer EJ, Goodale A, Greene MA, Green TM, Doench JG. Cell Genom. 2024 Mar 13;4(3):100519. doi: 10.1016/j.xgen.2024.100519. PubMed 38484704.
Backbone
  Vector backbone: pUC57-Kan
  Vector type: CRISPR ; Fragment
Growth in bacteria
  Bacterial resistance: Kanamycin, 50 μg/mL
  Growth temperature: 37°C
  Growth strain: DH5alpha
  Copy number: Unknown
Gene/Insert
  Gene/Insert name: dCas9-NG_v1.1 [Sp]
  Species: Streptococcus pyogenes
  Cloning method: Unknown
Resource information
  A portion of this plasmid was derived from a plasmid made by: Genscript ID: U9799GC010-9
Terms and licenses: Academic/Nonprofit Terms; Industry Terms: Not Available to Industry
Depositor comments: Please visit https://www.biorxiv.org/content/10.1101/2023.10.25.564061v1 for bioRxiv preprint.
How to cite: AA033 was a gift from John Doench (Addgene plasmid # 216013 ; http://n2t.net/addgene:216013 ; RRID:Addgene_216013)
