[The description below was written by a language model from this plasmid's Addgene catalogue record and pLannotate feature annotations shown in this document.]
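Description:
AA033 is a 6.7 kb bacterial cloning plasmid that serves as a "fragment" module in the Fragmid modular vector assembly system for CRISPR technologies. It is built on the pUC57-Kan backbone and is not an expression vector in its own right. Instead, it stores a single part, in the Cas protein category, that is meant to be combined with other fragments (such as promoters, guide cassettes and selection markers) into a complete destination vector. The plasmid is propagated in E. coli through a high-copy ColE1/pUC-type origin and selected with kanamycin through the aph(3')-Ia (KanR) gene. Short annotated remnants of bom, rop and lacI are backbone leftovers with no functional role here.

The insert is dCas9-NG_v1.1, derived from Streptococcus pyogenes Cas9. The feature table annotates an open reading frame of about 4.1 kb as catalytically dead Cas9, an RNA-guided DNA-binding protein whose nuclease activity has been removed by mutations in the RuvC and HNH domains. The "NG" designation suggests the engineered SpCas9 variant that recognises a relaxed NG protospacer-adjacent motif rather than NGG, although the record does not list the specific substitutions. The coding sequence interrupts the pUC lacZα region and is flanked by the residual lacZα fragment on one side and the lac promoter, lac operator and CAP site on the other. No eukaryotic promoter, nuclear localisation signal, tag or terminator is annotated, and the record does not describe the assembly sites or cloning method. After assembly, a deactivated Cas module of this kind would typically support targeting applications that do not cut DNA, but the record does not specify particular effector fusions.
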