Features (pLannotate 1.2.2; 10 found; start..end, strand, type, name):
    137..236     +  misc_feature   bom (fragment): basis of mobility region from pBR322
    242..399     -  CDS            lacZα (fragment): LacZα fragment of β-galactosidase; lacZ fragment
    445..4544    +  CDS            dCas9 (fragment): catalytically dead mutant of the Cas9 endonuclease from the Streptococcus pyogenes Type II CRISPR/Cas system RNA-guided DNA-binding protein that lacks endonuclease activity due to the D10A mutation in the RuvC catalytic domain and the N863A mutation in the HNH catalytic domain
   4641..4657    -  protein_bind   lac operator: The lac repressor binds to the lac operator to inhibit transcription in E. coli. This inhibition can be relieved by adding lactose or isopropyl-β-D-thiogalactopyranoside (IPTG). lac repressor encoded by lacI
   4665..4695    -  promoter       lac promoter: promoter for the E. coli lac operon
   4710..4731    -  protein_bind   CAP binding site: CAP binding activates transcription in the presence of cAMP. E. coli catabolite activator protein
   4744..4836    -  CDS            lacI (fragment): lac repressor; lacI; The lac repressor binds to the lac operator to inhibit transcription in E. coli. This inhibition can be relieved by adding lactose or isopropyl-β-D-thiogalactopyranoside (IPTG).
   5019..5607    -  rep_origin     ori: high-copy-number ColE1/pMB1/pBR322/pUC origin of replication
   5785..6594    -  CDS            KanR: aminoglycoside phosphotransferase; aph(3')-Ia; confers resistance to kanamycin in bacteria or G418 (Geneticin®) in eukaryotes
   6701..35      +  CDS            rop (fragment) (across the origin): Rop protein, which maintains plasmids at low copy number; rop
>Addgene plasmid #216013 | AA033 | addgene full sequence | sequence record 431529 | Addgene NGS Result
TCGCGCGTTTCGGTGATGACGGTGAAAACCTCTGACACATGCAGCTCCCGGAGACGGTCACAGCTTGTCT
GTAAGCGGATGCCGGGAGCAGACAAGCCCGTCAGGGCGCGTCAGCGGGTGTTGGCGGGTGTCGGGGCTGG
CTTAACTATGCGGCATCAGAGCAGATTGTACTGAGAGTGCACCATATGCGGTGTGAAATACCGCACAGAT
GCGTAAGGAGAAAATACCGCATCAGGCGCCATTCGCCATTCAGGCTGCGCAACTGTTGGGAAGGGCGATC
GGTGCGGGCCTCTTCGCTATTACGCCAGCTGGCGAAAGGGGGATGTGCTGCAAGGCGATTAAGTTGGGTA
ACGCCAGGGTTTTCCCAGTCACGACGTTGTAAAACGACGGCCAGAGAATTCGAGCTCGGTACCTCGCGAA
TACATCTAGATGAAGACTGGCAGCGACAAGAAGTACAGCATCGGCCTGGCCATCGGCACCAACTCTGTGG
GCTGGGCCGTGATCACCGACGAGTACAAGGTGCCCAGCAAGAAATTCAAGGTGCTGGGCAACACCGACCG
GCACAGCATCAAGAAGAACCTGATCGGAGCCCTGCTGTTCGACAGCGGCGAAACAGCCGAGGCCACCCGG
CTGAAGAGAACCGCCAGAAGAAGATACACCAGACGGAAGAACCGGATCTGCTATCTGCAAGAGATCTTCA
GCAACGAGATGGCCAAGGTGGACGACAGCTTCTTCCACAGACTGGAAGAGTCCTTCCTGGTGGAAGAGGA
TAAGAAGCACGAGCGGCACCCCATCTTCGGCAACATCGTGGACGAGGTGGCCTACCACGAGAAGTACCCC
ACCATCTACCACCTGAGAAAGAAACTGGTGGACAGCACCGACAAGGCCGACCTGCGGCTGATCTATCTGG
CCCTGGCCCACATGATCAAGTTCCGGGGCCACTTCCTGATCGAGGGCGACCTGAACCCCGACAACAGCGA
CGTGGACAAGCTGTTCATCCAGCTGGTGCAGACCTACAACCAGCTGTTCGAGGAAAACCCCATCAACGCT
AGCGGCGTGGACGCCAAGGCCATCCTGTCTGCCAGACTGAGCAAGAGCAGACGGCTGGAAAATCTGATCG
CCCAGCTGCCCGGCGAGAAGAAGAATGGCCTGTTCGGCAACCTGATTGCCCTGAGCCTGGGCCTGACCCC
CAACTTCAAGAGCAACTTCGACCTGGCCGAGGATGCCAAACTGCAGCTGAGCAAGGACACCTACGACGAC
GACCTGGACAACCTGCTGGCCCAGATCGGCGACCAGTACGCCGACCTGTTTCTGGCCGCCAAGAACCTGT
CCGACGCCATCCTGCTGAGCGACATCCTGAGAGTGAACACCGAGATCACCAAGGCCCCCCTGAGCGCCTC
TATGATCAAGAGATACGACGAGCACCACCAGGACCTGACCCTGCTGAAAGCTCTCGTGCGGCAGCAGCTG
CCTGAGAAGTACAAAGAGATTTTCTTCGACCAGAGCAAGAACGGCTACGCCGGCTACATTGACGGCGGAG
CCAGCCAGGAAGAGTTCTACAAGTTCATCAAGCCCATCCTGGAAAAGATGGACGGCACCGAGGAACTGCT
CGTGAAGCTGAACAGAGAGGACCTGCTGCGGAAGCAGCGGACCTTCGACAACGGCAGCATCCCCCACCAG
ATCCACCTGGGAGAGCTGCACGCCATTCTGCGGCGGCAGGAAGATTTTTACCCATTCCTGAAGGACAACC
GGGAAAAGATCGAGAAGATCCTGACCTTCCGCATCCCCTACTACGTGGGCCCTCTGGCCAGGGGAAACAG
CAGATTCGCCTGGATGACCAGAAAGAGCGAGGAAACCATCACCCCCTGGAACTTCGAGGAAGTGGTGGAC
AAGGGCGCTTCCGCCCAGAGCTTCATCGAGCGGATGACCAACTTCGATAAGAACCTGCCCAACGAGAAGG
TGCTGCCCAAGCACAGCCTGCTGTACGAGTACTTCACCGTGTATAACGAGCTGACCAAAGTGAAATACGT
GACCGAGGGAATGAGAAAGCCCGCCTTCCTGAGCGGCGAGCAGAAAAAGGCCATCGTGGACCTGCTGTTC
AAGACCAACCGGAAAGTGACCGTGAAGCAGCTGAAAGAGGACTACTTCAAGAAAATCGAGTGCTTCGACT
CCGTGGAAATCTCCGGCGTGGAAGATCGGTTCAACGCCTCCCTGGGCACATACCACGATCTGCTGAAAAT
TATCAAGGACAAGGACTTCCTGGACAATGAGGAAAACGAGGACATTCTGGAAGATATCGTGCTGACCCTG
ACACTGTTTGAGGACAGAGAGATGATCGAGGAACGGCTGAAAACCTATGCCCACCTGTTCGACGACAAAG
TGATGAAGCAGCTGAAGCGGCGGAGATACACCGGCTGGGGCAGGCTGAGCCGGAAGCTGATCAACGGCAT
CCGGGACAAGCAGTCCGGCAAGACAATCCTGGATTTCCTGAAGTCCGACGGCTTCGCCAACAGAAACTTC
ATGCAGCTGATCCACGACGACAGCCTGACCTTTAAAGAGGACATCCAGAAAGCCCAGGTGTCCGGCCAGG
GCGATAGCCTGCACGAGCACATTGCCAATCTGGCCGGCAGCCCCGCCATTAAGAAGGGCATCCTGCAGAC
AGTGAAGGTGGTGGACGAGCTCGTGAAAGTGATGGGCCGGCACAAGCCCGAGAACATCGTGATCGAAATG
GCCAGAGAGAACCAGACCACCCAGAAGGGACAGAAGAACAGCCGCGAGAGAATGAAGCGGATCGAAGAGG
GCATCAAAGAGCTGGGCAGCCAGATCCTGAAAGAACACCCAGTGGAAAACACCCAGCTGCAGAACGAGAA
GCTGTACCTGTACTACCTGCAGAATGGGCGGGATATGTACGTGGACCAGGAACTGGACATCAACCGGCTG
TCCGACTACGATGTGGACCATATCGTGCCTCAGAGCTTTCTGAAGGACGACTCCATCGACAACAAGGTGC
TGACCAGAAGCGACAAGGCCCGGGGCAAGAGCGACAACGTGCCCTCCGAAGAGGTCGTGAAGAAGATGAA
GAACTACTGGCGGCAGCTGCTGAACGCCAAGCTGATTACCCAGAGAAAGTTCGACAATCTGACCAAGGCC
GAGAGAGGCGGCCTGAGCGAACTGGATAAGGCCGGCTTCATCAAGAGACAGCTGGTGGAAACCCGGCAGA
TCACAAAGCACGTGGCACAGATCCTGGACTCCCGGATGAACACTAAGTACGACGAGAATGACAAGCTGAT
CCGGGAAGTGAAAGTGATCACCCTGAAGTCCAAGCTGGTGTCCGATTTCCGGAAGGATTTCCAGTTTTAC
AAAGTGCGCGAGATCAACAACTACCACCACGCCCACGACGCCTACCTGAACGCCGTCGTGGGAACCGCCC
TGATCAAAAAGTACCCTAAGCTGGAAAGCGAGTTCGTGTACGGCGACTACAAGGTGTACGACGTGCGGAA
GATGATCGCCAAGAGCGAGCAGGAAATCGGCAAGGCTACCGCCAAGTACTTCTTCTACAGCAACATCATG
AACTTTTTCAAGACCGAGATTACCCTGGCCAACGGCGAGATCCGGAAGCGGCCTCTGATCGAGACAAACG
GCGAAACCGGGGAGATCGTGTGGGATAAGGGCCGGGATTTTGCCACCGTGCGGAAAGTGCTGAGCATGCC
CCAAGTGAATATCGTGAAAAAGACCGAGGTGCAGACAGGCGGCTTCAGCAAAGAGTCTATCCGGCCCAAG
AGGAACAGCGATAAGCTGATCGCCAGAAAGAAGGACTGGGACCCTAAGAAGTACGGCGGCTTCGTGAGCC
CCACCGTGGCCTATTCTGTGCTGGTGGTGGCCAAAGTGGAAAAGGGCAAGTCCAAGAAACTGAAGAGTGT
GAAAGAGCTGCTGGGGATCACCATCATGGAAAGAAGCAGCTTCGAGAAGAATCCCATCGACTTTCTGGAA
GCCAAGGGCTACAAAGAAGTGAAAAAGGACCTGATCATCAAGCTGCCTAAGTACTCCCTGTTCGAGCTGG
AAAACGGCCGGAAGAGAATGCTGGCCTCTGCCCGGTTCCTGCAGAAGGGAAACGAACTGGCCCTGCCCTC
CAAATATGTGAACTTCCTGTACCTGGCCAGCCACTATGAGAAGCTGAAGGGCTCCCCCGAGGATAATGAG
CAGAAACAGCTGTTTGTGGAACAGCACAAGCACTACCTGGACGAGATCATCGAGCAGATCAGCGAGTTCT
CCAAGAGAGTGATCCTGGCCGACGCTAATCTGGACAAAGTGCTGTCCGCCTACAACAAGCACCGGGATAA
GCCCATCAGAGAGCAGGCCGAGAATATCATCCACCTGTTTACCCTGACCAATCTGGGAGCCCCTCGGGCC
TTCAAGTACTTTGACACCACCATCGACCGGAAGGTGTACCGGAGCACCAAAGAGGTGCTGGACGCCACCC
TGATCCACCAGAGCATCACCGGCCTGTACGAGACACGAATCGATTTGTCTCAGCTGGGAGGCGATGGGTC
CAAGTCTTCATCGGATCCCGGGCCCGTCGACTGCAGAGGCCTGCATGCAAGCTTGGTGTAATCATGGTCA
TAGCTGTTTCCTGTGTGAAATTGTTATCCGCTCACAATTCCACACAACATACGAGCCGGAAGCATAAAGT
GTAAAGCCTGGGGTGCCTAATGAGTGAGCTAACTCACATTAATTGCGTTGCGCTCACTGCCCGCTTTCCA
GTCGGGAAACCTGTCGTGCCAGCTGCATTAATGAATCGGCCAACGCGCGGGGAGAGGCGGTTTGCGTATT
GGGCGCTCTTCCGCTTCCTCGCTCACTGACTCGCTGCGCTCGGTCGTTCGGCTGCGGCGAGCGGTATCAG
CTCACTCAAAGGCGGTAATACGGTTATCCACAGAATCAGGGGATAACGCAGGAAAGAACATGTGAGCAAA
AGGCCAGCAAAAGGCCAGGAACCGTAAAAAGGCCGCGTTGCTGGCGTTTTTCCATAGGCTCCGCCCCCCT
GACGAGCATCACAAAAATCGACGCTCAAGTCAGAGGTGGCGAAACCCGACAGGACTATAAAGATACCAGG
CGTTTCCCCCTGGAAGCTCCCTCGTGCGCTCTCCTGTTCCGACCCTGCCGCTTACCGGATACCTGTCCGC
CTTTCTCCCTTCGGGAAGCGTGGCGCTTTCTCATAGCTCACGCTGTAGGTATCTCAGTTCGGTGTAGGTC
GTTCGCTCCAAGCTGGGCTGTGTGCACGAACCCCCCGTTCAGCCCGACCGCTGCGCCTTATCCGGTAACT
ATCGTCTTGAGTCCAACCCGGTAAGACACGACTTATCGCCACTGGCAGCAGCCACTGGTAACAGGATTAG
CAGAGCGAGGTATGTAGGCGGTGCTACAGAGTTCTTGAAGTGGTGGCCTAACTACGGCTACACTAGAAGA
ACAGTATTTGGTATCTGCGCTCTGCTGAAGCCAGTTACCTTCGGAAAAAGAGTTGGTAGCTCTTGATCCG
GCAAACAAACCACCGCTGGTAGCGGTGGTTTTTTTGTTTGCAAGCAGCAGATTACGCGCAGAAAAAAAGG
ATCTCAAGAAGATCCTTTGATCTTTTCTACGGGGTCTGACGCTCAGTGGAACGAAAACTCACGTTAAGGG
ATTTTGGTCATGAGATTATCAAAAAGGATCTTCACCTAGATCCTTTTAAATTAAAAATGAAGTTTTAAAT
CAAGCCCAATCTGAATAATGTTACAACCAATTAACCAATTCTGATTAGAAAAACTCATCGAGCATCAAAT
GAAACTGCAATTTATTCATATCAGGATTATCAATACCATATTTTTGAAAAAGCCGTTTCTGTAATGAAGG
AGAAAACTCACCGAGGCAGTTCCATAGGATGGCAAGATCCTGGTATCGGTCTGCGATTCCGACTCGTCCA
ACATCAATACAACCTATTAATTTCCCCTCGTCAAAAATAAGGTTATCAAGTGAGAAATCACCATGAGTGA
CGACTGAATCCGGTGAGAATGGCAAAAGTTTATGCATTTCTTTCCAGACTTGTTCAACAGGCCAGCCATT
ACGCTCGTCATCAAAATCACTCGCATCAACCAAACCGTTATTCATTCGTGATTGCGCCTGAGCGAGACGA
AATACGCGATCGCTGTTAAAAGGACAATTACAAACAGGAATCGAATGCAACCGGCGCAGGAACACTGCCA
GCGCATCAACAATATTTTCACCTGAATCAGGATATTCTTCTAATACCTGGAATGCTGTTTTTCCGGGGAT
CGCAGTGGTGAGTAACCATGCATCATCAGGAGTACGGATAAAATGCTTGATGGTCGGAAGAGGCATAAAT
TCCGTCAGCCAGTTTAGTCTGACCATCTCATCTGTAACATCATTGGCAACGCTACCTTTGCCATGTTTCA
GAAACAACTCTGGCGCATCGGGCTTCCCATACAAGCGATAGATTGTCGCACCTGATTGCCCGACATTATC
GCGAGCCCATTTATACCCATATAAATCAGCATCCATGTTGGAATTTAATCGCGGCCTCGACGTTTCCCGT
TGAATATGGCTCATAACACCCCTTGTATTACTGTTTATGTAAGCAGACAGTTTTATTGTTCATGATGATA
TATTTTTATCTTGTGCAATGTAACATCAGAGATTTTGAGACACGGGCCAGAGCTGCA
